>Addgene plasmid #69928 | cisRAJ31-GFP-LAA | depositor full sequence | sequence record 124227 | cisRAJ31-GFP-LAA on pSC101 plasmid
CTCTAGCTCCGGCAAAAAAACGGGCAAGGTGTCACCACCCTGCCCTTTTTCTTTAAAACCGAAAAGATTA
CTTCGCGTTTGCCACCTGACGTCTAAGAAAAGGAATATTCAGCAATTTGCCCGTGCCGAAGAAAGGCCCA
CCCGTGAAGGTGAGCCAGTGAGTTGATTGCTACGTAATTAGTTAGTTAGCCCTTAGTGACTCGAATTCGC
GGCCGCTTCTAGGATGCATATAAATGTGAGCGGATAACATTGACATTGTGAGCGGATAACAAGATACTGA
GCACAGTGGATATGCTTTACCTCTTGGTGAGACGACATAAAGAGGAGAAACATAATATGACTAGCCGTAA
AGGCGAAGAGCTGTTCACTGGTGTCGTCCCTATTCTGGTGGAACTGGATGGTGATGTCAACGGTCATAAG
TTTTCCGTGCGTGGCGAGGGTGAAGGTGACGCAACTAATGGTAAACTGACGCTGAAGTTCATCTGTACTA
CTGGTAAACTGCCGGTACCTTGGCCGACTCTGGTAACGACGCTGACTTATGGTGTTCAGTGCTTTGCTCG
TTATCCGGACCATATGAAGCAGCATGACTTCTTCAAGTCCGCCATGCCGGAAGGCTATGTGCAGGAACGC
ACGATTTCCTTTAAGGATGACGGCACGTACAAAACGCGTGCGGAAGTGAAATTTGAAGGCGATACCCTGG
TAAACCGCATTGAGCTGAAAGGCATTGACTTTAAAGAAGACGGCAATATCCTGGGCCATAAGCTGGAATA
CAATTTTAACAGCCACAATGTTTACATCACCGCCGATAAACAAAAAAATGGCATTAAAGCGAATTTTAAA
ATTCGCCACAACGTGGAGGATGGCAGCGTGCAGCTGGCTGATCACTACCAGCAAAACACTCCAATCGGTG
ATGGTCCTGTTCTGCTGCCAGACAATCACTATCTGAGCACGCAAAGCGTTCTGTCTAAAGATCCGAACGA
GAAACGCGATCATATGGTTCTGCTGGAGTTCGTAACCGCAGCGGGCATCACGCATGGTATGGATGAACTG
TACAAAGCTAGCGCAGCGAACGACGAAAATTACGCCCTTGCAGCGTAATAATACTAGTAGCGGCCGCTGC
AGGAGTCACTAAGGGTTAGTTAGTTAGATTAGCAGAAAGTCAAAAGCCTCCGACCGGAGGCTTTTGACTA
AAACTTCCCTTGGGGTTATCATTGGGGCTCACTCAAAGGCGGTAATCAGATAAAAAAAATCCTTAGCTTT
CGCTAAGGATGATTTCTGCTAGTATTATTAGAAAAACTCATCGAGCATCAAATGAAACTGCAATTTATTC
ATATCAGGATTATCAATACCATATTTTTGAAAAAGCCGTTTCTGTAATGAAGGAGAAAACTCACCGAGGC
AGTTCCAAAGAATGGCAAGGTCCTGGTAACGGTCTGCGATTCCGACCCGTCCAACATCAATACAACCTAT
TAATTTCCCCTCGTCAAAAATAAGGTTATCAAGTGAGAAATCACCATGAGTGACGACTGAATCCGGTGAG
AATGGCAAGAGCTTGTGCATTTCTTTCCAGACTTGTTCAACAGGCCAGCCATTACGCTCGTCATCAAAAT
CACTCGCATCAACCAAACCGTTATTCATGCGTGATTGCGCCTGAGCAAGACGAAATACACGATCGCTGTT
AAAAGGACAATTACAAACAGGAATCGAATGTAACCGGCGCAGGAACACGGCCAGCGCATCAACAATATTT
TCACCTGAATCAGGATATTCTTCTAATACCTGGAAGGCTGTTTTCCCAGGAATCGCGGTGGTGAGTAACC
ACGCATCATCAGGAGTACGGATAAAATGCTTGATGGTCGGGAGAGGCATAAACTCCGTCAGCCAGTTGAG
ACGGACCATCTCATCTGTAACATCATTGGCAACGCTACCTTTGCCATGTTTCAGAAACAACTCTGGCGCA
TCGGGCTTCCCATACAAGCGATAGATTGTCGCACCTGATTGCCCGACATTATCGCGAGCCCATTTATACC
CATATAAATCAGCGTCCATGTTGGAGTTTAAGCGCGGACGGGAGCAAGACGTTTCCCGTTGAATATGGCT
CATAACACCCCTTGTATTACTGTTTATGTAAGCAGACAGTTTTATTGTTCATGATGATATATTTTTATCT
TGTGCAATGTAACATCAGAGATTTTGAGACACAACGTGGCTTTGTTGAATAAATCGAACTTTTGCTGAGT
TGAAGGATCAGCTCTAGTAGTTACATTGTCGATCTGTTCATGGTGAACAGCTTTGAATGCACCAAAAACT
CGTAAAAGCTCTGATGTATCTATCTTTTTTACACCGTTTTCATCTGTGCATATGGACAGTTTTCCCTTTG
ATATGTAACGGTGAACAGTTGTTCTACTTTTGTTTGTTAGTCTTGATGCTTCACTGATAGATACAAGAGC
CATAAGAACCTCAGATCCTTCCGTATTTAGCCAGTATGTTCTCTAGTGTGGTTCGTTGTTTTTGCGTGAG
CCATGAGAACGAACCATTGAGATCATACTTACTTTGCATGTCACTCAAAAATTTTGCCTCAAAACTGGTG
AGCTGAATTTTTGCAGTTAAAGCATCGTGTAGTGTTTTTCTTAGTCCGTTATGTAGGTAGGAATCTGATG
TAATGGTTGTTGGTATTTTGTCACCATTCATTTTTATCTGGTTGTTCTCAAGTTCGGTTACGAGATCCAT
TTGTCTATCTAGTTCAACTTGGAAAATCAACGTATCAGTCGGGCGGCCTCGCTTATCAACCACCAATTTC
ATATTGCTGTAAGTGTTTAAATCTTTACTTATTGGTTTCAAAACCCATTGGTTAAGCCTTTTAAACTCAT
GGTAGTTATTTTCAAGCATTAACATGAACTTAAATTCATCAAGGCTAATCTCTATATTTGCCTTGTGAGT
TTTCTTTTGTGTTAGTTCTTTTAATAACCACTCATAAATCCTCATAGAGTATTTGTTTTCAAAAGACTTA
ACATGTTCCAGATTATATTTTATGAATTTTTTTAACTGGAAAAGATAAGGCAATATCTCTTCACTAAAAA
CTAATTCTAATTTTTCGCTTGAGAACTTGGCATAGTTTGTCCACTGGAAAATCCCAAAGCCTTTAACCAA
AGGATTCCTGATTTCCACAGTTCTCGTCATCAGCTCTCTGGTTGCTTTAGCTAATACACCATAAGCATTT
TCCCTACTGATGTTCATCATCTGAGCGTATTGGTTATAAGTGAACGATACCGTCCGTTCTTTCCTTGTAG
GGTTTTCAATCGTGGGGTTGAGTAGTGCCACACAGCATAAAATTAGCTTGGTTTCATGCTCCGTTAAGTC
ATAGCGACTAATCGCTAGTTCATTTGCTTTGAAAACAACTAATTCAGACATACATCTCAATTGGTCTAGG
TGATTTTAATCACTATACCAATTGAGATGGGCTAGTCAATGATAATTACATGTCCTTTTCCTTTGAGTTG
TGGGTATCTGTAAATTCTGCTAGACCTTTGCTGGAAAACTTGTAAATTCTGCTAGACCCTCTGTAAATTC
CGCTAGACCTTTGTGTGTTTTTTTTGTTTATATTCAAGTGGTTATAATTTATAGAATAAAGAAAGAATAA
AAAAAGATAAAAAGAATAGATCCCAGCCCTGTGTATAACTCACTACTTTAGTCAGTTCCGCAGTATTACA
AAAGGATGTCGCAAACGCTGTTTGCTCCTCTACAAAACAGACCTTAAAACCCTAAAGGCTTAAGTAGCAC
CCTCGCAAGCTCGGGCAAATCGCTGAATATTCCTTTTGTCTCCGACCATCAGGCACCTGAGTCGCTGTCT
TTTTCGTGACATTCAGTTCGCTGCGCTCACGGCTCTGGCAGTGAATGGGGGTAAATGGCACTACAGGCGC
CTTTTATGGATTCATGCAAGGAAACTACCCATAATACAAGAAAAGCCCGTCACGGGCTTCTCAGGGCGTT
TTATGGCGGGTCTGCTATGTGGTGCTATCTGACTTTTTGCTGTTCAGCAGTTCCTGCCCTCTGATTTTCC
AGTCTGACCACTTCGGATTATCCCGTGACAGGTCATTCAGACTGGCTAATGCACCCAGTAAGGCAGCGGT
ATCATCAACAGGCTTACCCGTCTTACTGTCCCTAGTGCTTGGATTCTCACCAATAAAAAACGCCCGGCGG
CAACCGAGCGTTCTGAACAAATCCAGATGGAGTTCTGAGGTCATTACTGGATCTATCAACAGGAGTCCAA
GCGAGCTCGTAAACTTGGTCTGACAG
Features (pLannotate 1.2.2; 12 found; start..end, strand, type, name):
      8..67      +  terminator     his operon terminator: This putative transcriptin terminator from the E. coli his operon has a 2-bp deletion introduced during synthesis. Its efficiency has not been determined.
    127..156     -  terminator     T3Te terminator: phage T3 early transcription terminator
    203..222     +  misc_feature   BioBrick prefix: BioBrick prefix for parts that start with "ATG"
    256..272     +  protein_bind   lac operator: The lac repressor binds to the lac operator to inhibit transcription in E. coli. This inhibition can be relieved by adding lactose or isopropyl-β-D-thiogalactopyranoside (IPTG). lac repressor encoded by lacI
    346..1056    +  CDS            superfolder GFP: GFP variant that folds robustly even when fused to poorly folded proteins (Pédelacq et al., 2006)
   1102..1122    +  misc_feature   BioBrick suffix: universal suffix for all parts
   1158..1189    +  terminator     tonB terminator: bidirectional E. coli tonB-P14 transcription terminator
   1236..1276    -  terminator     bacterial terminator (fragment): putative bacterial transcription terminator
   1288..2103    -  CDS            KanR: aminoglycoside phosphotransferase confers resistance to kanamycin in bacteria or G418 (Geneticin®) in eukaryotes
   2461..3411    -  CDS            Rep101: RepA protein needed for replication with the pSC101 origin; rep101
   3459..3681    -  rep_origin     pSC101 ori: low-copy replication origin that requires the Rep101 protein
   4173..4267    -  terminator     lambda t0 terminator: transcription terminator from phage lambda
