[The description below was written by a language model from this plasmid's Addgene catalogue record and pLannotate feature annotations shown in this document.]
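Description:
cisRAJ31-GFP-LAA is a low-copy bacterial expression plasmid for synthetic biology work in Escherichia coli, built on the BioBrick backbone pSB4K5. It replicates from the pSC101 origin, which depends on the plasmid-encoded Rep101 (RepA) protein, and is selected with kanamycin through the KanR aminoglycoside phosphotransferase gene. As is typical for this backbone family, the cloning site is bracketed by the BioBrick prefix and suffix and insulated by several transcription terminators (his operon, T3Te, tonB, lambda t0 and a further putative terminator fragment), which limit read-through into and out of the insert. The catalogue sizes are inconsistent. It lists 4,296 bp as the backbone without insert and 3,424 bp as the total, whereas the annotated full sequence is itself 4,296 nt, so the two figures appear to be swapped (3,424 plus the 872 bp insert gives 4,296).

The payload is a synthetic 872 bp cassette, PLlacO1-cisRAJ31-GFP-LAA. The PLlacO1 promoter carries a lac operator, so transcription is repressed by LacI and can be relieved with IPTG in strains that supply the repressor. The reporter is annotated as superfolder GFP, and the LAA in the name indicates an ssrA-type degradation tag, which shortens reporter half-life so that fluorescence follows current expression more closely. This tag and the cisRAJ31 leader are not annotated separately in the feature table. According to the stated purpose, the mRNA is cis-repressed and is regulated by the small RNA RAJ31. The construct therefore serves as the target and reporter half of a riboregulator system, and it was deposited with work on engineering a circular riboregulator in E. coli. RAJ31 itself is not encoded on this plasmid, as far as the record shows.
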