Addgene plasmid #69928: cisRAJ31-GFP-LAA
Purpose: Expresses cisRAJ31-GFP-LAA, a cis-repressed mRNA regulated by RAJ31.
Depositing lab: Alfonso Jaramillo. Depositing organization: University of Warwick. Publication: Engineering a Circular Riboregulator in Escherichia coli. Rostain W, Shen S, Cordero T, Rodrigo G, Jaramillo A. Biodes Res. 2020 Sep 12;2020:1916789. doi: 10.34133/2020/1916789. eCollection 2020. PubMed 37849901.
Backbone
  Vector backbone: pSB4K5
  Backbone manufacturer: Registry of Standard Biological Parts
  Backbone size w/o insert (bp): 4296
  Total vector size (bp): 3424
  Vector type: Bacterial Expression, Synthetic Biology
Growth in bacteria
  Bacterial resistance: Kanamycin, 50 μg/mL
  Growth temperature: 37°C
  Growth strain: Top10
  Copy number: Low Copy
Gene/Insert
  Gene/Insert name: PllacO1-cisRAJ31-GFP-LAA
  Species: Synthetic
  Insert size (bp): 872
  Promoter: PlLacO1
  Cloning method: Unknown
  Sequencing primers: 5′ tgccacctgacgtctaagaa; 3′ attaccgcctttgagtgagc
Terms and licenses: Academic/Nonprofit Terms; Industry Terms: Not Available to Industry
Depositor comments: Engineering a circular riboregulator in Escherichia coli - Rostain et al. Please check Genbank file for complete annotation.
How to cite: cisRAJ31-GFP-LAA was a gift from Alfonso Jaramillo (Addgene plasmid # 69928 ; http://n2t.net/addgene:69928 ; RRID:Addgene_69928)
