>Addgene plasmid #69928 | cisRAJ31-GFP-LAA | depositor partial sequence | sequence record 124228 | PllacO1-cisRAJ31-GFP-LAA
ATAAATGTGAGCGGATAACATTGACATTGTGAGCGGATAACAAGATACTGAGCACAGTGGATATGCTTTA
CCTCTTGGTGAGACGACATAAAGAGGAGAAACATAATATGACTAGCCGTAAAGGCGAAGAGCTGTTCACT
GGTGTCGTCCCTATTCTGGTGGAACTGGATGGTGATGTCAACGGTCATAAGTTTTCCGTGCGTGGCGAGG
GTGAAGGTGACGCAACTAATGGTAAACTGACGCTGAAGTTCATCTGTACTACTGGTAAACTGCCGGTACC
TTGGCCGACTCTGGTAACGACGCTGACTTATGGTGTTCAGTGCTTTGCTCGTTATCCGGACCATATGAAG
CAGCATGACTTCTTCAAGTCCGCCATGCCGGAAGGCTATGTGCAGGAACGCACGATTTCCTTTAAGGATG
ACGGCACGTACAAAACGCGTGCGGAAGTGAAATTTGAAGGCGATACCCTGGTAAACCGCATTGAGCTGAA
AGGCATTGACTTTAAAGAAGACGGCAATATCCTGGGCCATAAGCTGGAATACAATTTTAACAGCCACAAT
GTTTACATCACCGCCGATAAACAAAAAAATGGCATTAAAGCGAATTTTAAAATTCGCCACAACGTGGAGG
ATGGCAGCGTGCAGCTGGCTGATCACTACCAGCAAAACACTCCAATCGGTGATGGTCCTGTTCTGCTGCC
AGACAATCACTATCTGAGCACGCAAAGCGTTCTGTCTAAAGATCCGAACGAGAAACGCGATCATATGGTT
CTGCTGGAGTTCGTAACCGCAGCGGGCATCACGCATGGTATGGATGAACTGTACAAAGCTAGCGCAGCGA
ACGACGAAAATTACGCCCTTGCAGCGTAATAA
