>Addgene plasmid #69928 | cisRAJ31-GFP-LAA | addgene partial sequence | sequence record 136501 | RNAde-BB-1F 5'-tgccacctgacgtctaagaa-3'
GGTGAGCCAGTGAGTTGATTGCTACGTAATTAGTTAGTTAGCCCTTAGTGACTCGAATTCGCGGCCGCTT
CTAGGATGCATATAAATGTGAGCGGATAACATTGACATTGTGAGCGGATAACAAGATACTGAGCACAGTG
GATATGCTTTACCTCTTGGTGAGACGACATAAAGAGGAGAAACATAATATGACTAGCCGTAAAGGCGAAG
AGCTGTTCACTGGTGTCGTCCCTATTCTGGTGGAACTGGATGGTGATGTCAACGGTCATAAGTTTTCCGT
GCGTGGCGAGGGTGAAGGTGACGCAACTAATGGTAAACTGACGCTGAAGTTCATCTGTACTACTGGTAAA
CTGCCGGTACCTTGGCCGACTCTGGTAACGACGCTGACTTATGGTGTTCAGTGCTTTGCTCGTTATCCGG
ACCATATGAAGCAGCATGACTTCTTCAAGTCCGCCATGCCGGAAGGCTATGTGCAGGAACGCACGATTTC
CTTTAAGGATGACGGCACGTACAAAACGCGTGCGGAAGTGAAATTTGAAGGCGATACCCTGGTAAACCGC
ATTGAGCTGAAAGGCATTGACTTTAAAGAAGACGGCAATATCCTGGGCCATAAGCTGGAATACAATTTTA
ACAGCCACAATGTTTACATCACCGCCGATAAACAAAAAAATGGCATTAAAGCGAATTTTAAAATTCGCCA
CAACGTGGAGGATGGCAGCGTGCAGCTGGCTGATCACTACCAGCAAAACACTCCAATCGGTGATGGTCCT
GTTCTGCTGCCAGACAATCACTATCTGAGCACGCAAAGCGTTCTGTCTAAAGATCCGAACGAGAAACGCG
ATCATATG
