>Addgene plasmid #69928 | cisRAJ31-GFP-LAA | addgene partial sequence | sequence record 137129 | BB/S/F-suffix 5'-CTGCAGCGGCCGCTACTAGT-3'
CGGTTACGAACTCCAGCAGAACCATATGATCGCGTTTCTCGTTCGGATCTTTAGACAGAACGCTTTGCGT
GCTCAGATAGTGATTGTCTGGCAGCAGAACAGGACCATCACCGATTGGAGTGTTTTGCTGGTAGTGATCA
GCCAGCTGCACGCTGCCATCCTCCACGTTGTGGCGAATTTTAAAATTCGCTTTAATGCCATTTTTTTGTT
TATCGGCGGTGATGTAAACATTGTGGCTGTTAAAATTGTATTCCAGCTTATGGCCCAGGATATTGCCGTC
TTCTTTAAAGTCAATGCCTTTCAGCTCAATGCGGTTTACCAGGGTATCGCCTTCAAATTTCACTTCCGCA
CGCGTTTTGTACGTGCCGTCATCCTTAAAGGAAATCGTGCGTTCCTGCACATAGCCTTCCGGCATGGCGG
ACTTGAAGAAGTCATGCTGCTTCATATGGTCCGGATAACGAGCAAAGCACTGAACACCATAAGTCAGCGT
CGTTACCAGAGTCGGCCAAGGTACCGGCAGTTTACCAGTAGTACAGATGAACTTCAGCGTCAGTTTACCA
TTAGTTGCGTCACCTTCACCCTCGCCACGCACGGAAAACTTATGACCGTTGACATCACCATCCAGTTCCA
CCAGAATAGGGACGACACCAGTGAACAGCTCTTCGCCTTTACGGCTAGTCATATTATGTTTCTCCTCTTT
ATGTCGTCTCACCAAGAGGTAAAGCATATCCACTGTGCTCAGTATCTTGTTATC
